>Addgene plasmid #138289 | pLVX neo PFKL-GFP | addgene full sequence | sequence record 274323 | Addgene NGS Result
GTGATGCGGTTTTGGCAGTACATCAATGGGCGTGGATAGCGGTTTGACTCACGGGGATTTCCAAGTCTCC
ACCCCATTGACGTCAATGGGAGTTTGTTTTGGCACCAAAATCAACGGGACTTTCCAAAATGTCGTAACAA
CTCCGCCCCATTGACGCAAATGGGCGGTAGGCGTGTACGGTGGGAGGTCTATATAAGCAGAGCTGGTTTA
GTGAACCGTCAGATCCGCTAGCGCTACCGGACTCAGATCTCGAGTTTCGAGATGGCCGCGGTGGACCTGG
AGAAGCTGCGGGCGTCGGGCGCGGGCAAGGCCATCGGCGTCCTGACCAGCGGCGGCGACGCGCAAGGCAT
GAACGCTGCTGTCCGGGCTGTGACGCGCATGGGCATTTATGTGGGTGCCAAAGTCTTCCTCATCTACGAG
GGCTATGAGGGCCTCGTGGAGGGAGGTGAGAACATCAAGCAGGCCAACTGGCTGAGCGTCTCCAACATCA
TCCAGCTGGGCGGCACTATCATTGGCAGCGCTCGCTGCAAGGCCTTTACCACCAGGGAGGGGCGCCGGGC
AGCGGCCTACAACCTGGTCCAGCACGGCATCACCAACCTGTGCGTCATCGGCGGGGATGGCAGCCTTACA
GGTGCCAACATCTTCCGCAGCGAGTGGGGCAGCCTGCTGGAGGAGCTGGTGGCGGAAGGTAAGATCTCAG
AGACTACAGCCCGGACCTACTCGCACCTGAACATCGCGGGCCTAGTGGGCTCCATCGATAACGACTTCTG
CGGCACCGACATGACCATCGGCACGGACTCGGCCCTCCACCGCATCATGGAGGTCATCGATGCCATCACC
ACCACTGCCCAGAGCCACCAGAGGACCTTCGTGCTGGAAGTGATGGGCCGGCACTGCGGGTACCTGGCGC
TGGTATCTGCACTGGCCTCAGGGGCCGACTGGCTGTTCATCCCCGAGGCTCCACCCGAGGACGGCTGGGA
GAACTTCATGTGTGAGAGGCTGGGTGAGACTCGGAGCCGTGGGTCCCGACTGAACATCATCATCATCGCT
GAGGGTGCCATTGACCGCAACGGGAAGCCCATCTCGTCCAGCTACGTGAAGGACCTGGTGGTTCAGAGGC
TGGGCTTCGACACCCGTGTAACTGTGCTGGGCCACGTGCAGCGGGGAGGGACGCCCTCTGCCTTCGACCG
GATCCTGAGCAGCAAGATGGGCATGGAGGCGGTGATGGCGCTGCTGGAAGCCACGCCTGACACGCCGGCC
TGCGTGGTCACCCTCTCGGGGAACCAGTCAGTGCGGCTGCCCCTCATGGAGTGCGTGCAGATGACCAAGG
AAGTGCAGAAAGCCATGGATGACAAGAGGTTTGACGAGGCCACCCAGCTCCGTGGTGGGAGCTTCGAGAA
CAACTGGAACATTTACAAGCTCCTCGCCCACCAGAAGCCCCCCAAGGAGAAGTCTAACTTCTCCCTGGCC
ATCCTGAATGTGGGGGCCCCGGCGGCTGGCATGAATGCGGCCGTGCGCTCGGCGGTGCGGACCGGCATCT
CCCATGGACACACAGTATACGTGGTGCACGATGGCTTCGAAGGCCTAGCCAAGGGTCAGGTGCAAGAAGT
AGGCTGGCACGACGTGGCCGGCTGGTTGGGGCGTGGTGGCTCCATGCTGGGGACCAAGAGGACCCTGCCC
AAGGGCCAGCTGGAGTCCATTGTGGAGAACATCCGCATCTATGGTATTCACGCCCTGCTGGTGGTCGGTG
GGTTTGAGGCCTATGAAGGGGTGCTGCAGCTGGTGGAGGCTCGCGGGCGCTACGAGGAGCTCTGCATCGT
CATGTGTGTCATCCCAGCCACCATCAGCAACAACGTCCCTGGCACCGACTTCAGCCTGGGCTCCGACACT
GCTGTAAATGCCGCCATGGAGAGCTGTGACCGCATCAAACAGTCTGCCTCGGGGACCAAGCGCCGTGTGT
TCATCGTGGAGACCATGGGGGGTTACTGTGGCTACCTGGCCACCGTGACTGGCATTGCTGTGGGGGCCGA
CGCCGCCTACGTCTTCGAGGACCCTTTCAACATCCACGACTTAAAGGTCAACGTGGAGCACATGACGGAG
AAGATGAAGACAGACATTCAGAGGGGCCTGGTGCTGCGGAACGAGAAGTGCCATGACTACTACACCACGG
AGTTCCTGTACAACCTGTACTCATCAGAGGGCAAGGGCGTCTTCGACTGCAGGACCAATGTCCTGGGCCA
CCTGCAGCAGGGTGGCGCTCCAACCCCCTTTGACCGGAACTATGGGACCAAGCTGGGGGTGAAGGCCATG
CTGTGGTTGTCGGAGAAGCTGCGCGAGGTTTACCGCAAGGGACGGGTGTTCGCCAATGCCCCAGACTCGG
CCTGCGTGATCGGCCTGAAGAAGAAGGCGGTGGCCTTCAGCCCCGTCACTGAGCTCAAGAAAGACACTGA
TTTCGAGCACCGCATGCCACGGGAGCAGTGGTGGCTGAGCCTGCGGCTCATGCTGAAGATGCTGGCACAA
TACCGCATCAGTATGGCCGCCTACGTGTCAGGGGAGCTGGAGCACGTGACCCGCCGCACCCTGAGCATGG
ACAAGGGCTTCAGAATTCTGCAGTCGACGGTACCGCGGGCCCGGGATCCACCGGTCGCCACCATGGTGAG
CAAGGGCGAGGAGCTGTTCACCGGGGTGGTGCCCATCCTGGTCGAGCTGGACGGCGACGTAAACGGCCAC
AAGTTCAGCGTGTCCGGCGAGGGCGAGGGCGATGCCACCTACGGCAAGCTGACCCTGAAGTTCATCTGCA
CCACCGGCAAGCTGCCCGTGCCCTGGCCCACCCTCGTGACCACCCTGACCTACGGCGTGCAGTGCTTCAG
CCGCTACCCCGACCACATGAAGCAGCACGACTTCTTCAAGTCCGCCATGCCCGAAGGCTACGTCCAGGAG
CGCACCATCTTCTTCAAGGACGACGGCAACTACAAGACCCGCGCCGAGGTGAAGTTCGAGGGCGACACCC
TGGTGAACCGCATCGAGCTGAAGGGCATCGACTTCAAGGAGGACGGCAACATCCTGGGGCACAAGCTGGA
GTACAACTACAACAGCCACAACGTCTATATCATGGCCGACAAGCAGAAGAACGGCATCAAGGTGAACTTC
AAGATCCGCCACAACATCGAGGACGGCAGCGTGCAGCTCGCCGACCACTACCAGCAGAACACCCCCATCG
GCGACGGCCCCGTGCTGCTGCCCGACAACCACTACCTGAGCACCCAGTCCAAGCTGAGCAAAGACCCCAA
CGAGAAGCGCGATCACATGGTCCTGCTGGAGTTCGTGACCGCCGCCGGGATCACTCTCGGCATGGACGAG
CTGTACAAGTAAAGCGGCCGCGGATCCCGCCCCTCTCCCTCCCCCCCCCCTAACGTTACTGGCCGAAGCC
GCTTGGAATAAGGCCGGTGTGCGTTTGTCTATATGTTATTTTCCACCATATTGCCGTCTTTTGGCAATGT
GAGGGCCCGGAAACCTGGCCCTGTCTTCTTGACGAGCATTCCTAGGGGTCTTTCCCCTCTCGCCAAAGGA
ATGCAAGGTCTGTTGAATGTCGTGAAGGAAGCAGTTCCTCTGGAAGCTTCTTGAAGACAAACAACGTCTG
TAGCGACCCTTTGCAGGCAGCGGAACCCCCCACCTGGCGACAGGTGCCTCTGCGGCCAAAAGCCACGTGT
ATAAGATACACCTGCAAAGGCGGCACAACCCCAGTGCCACGTTGTGAGTTGGATAGTTGTGGAAAGAGTC
AAATGGCTCTCCTCAAGCGTATTCAACAAGGGGCTGAAGGATGCCCAGAAGGTACCCCATTGTATGGGAT
CTGATCTGGGGCCTCGGTGCACATGCTTTACATGTGTTTAGTCGAGGTTAAAAAAACGTCTAGGCCCCCC
GAACCACGGGGACGTGGTTTTCCTTTGAAAAACACGATGATAAGCTTGCCACAACCATGGCTGAACAAGA
TGGATTGCACGCAGGTTCTCCGGCCGCTTGGGTGGAGAGGCTATTCGGCTATGACTGGGCACAACAGACA
ATCGGCTGCTCTGATGCCGCCGTGTTCCGGCTGTCAGCGCAGGGGCGCCCGGTTCTTTTTGTCAAGACCG
ACCTGTCCGGTGCCCTGAATGAACTGCAGGACGAGGCAGCGCGGCTATCGTGGCTGGCCACGACGGGCGT
TCCTTGCGCAGCTGTGCTCGACGTTGTCACTGAAGCGGGAAGGGACTGGCTGCTATTGGGCGAAGTGCCG
GGGCAGGATCTCCTGTCATCTCACCTTGCTCCTGCCGAGAAAGTATCCATCATGGCTGATGCAATGCGGC
GGCTGCATACGCTTGATCCGGCTACCTGCCCATTCGACCACCAAGCGAAACATCGCATCGAGCGAGCACG
TACTCGGATGGAAGCCGGTCTTGTCGATCAGGATGATCTGGACGAAGAGCATCAGGGGCTCGCGCCAGCC
GAACTGTTCGCCAGGCTCAAGGCGCGCATGCCCGACGGCGAGGATCTCGTCGTGACCCATGGCGATGCCT
GCTTGCCGAATATCATGGTGGAAAATGGCCGCTTTTCTGGATTCATCGACTGTGGCCGGCTGGGTGTGGC
GGACCGCTATCAGGACATAGCGTTGGCTACCCGTGATATTGCTGAAGAGCTTGGCGGCGAATGGGCTGAC
CGCTTCCTCGTGCTTTACGGTATCGCCGCTCCCGATTCGCAGCGCATCGCCTTCTATCGCCTTCTTGACG
AGTTCTTCTGAACGCGTCTGGAACAATCAACCTCTGGATTACAAAATTTGTGAAAGATTGACTGGTATTC
TTAACTATGTTGCTCCTTTTACGCTATGTGGATACGCTGCTTTAATGCCTTTGTATCATGCTATTGCTTC
CCGTATGGCTTTCATTTTCTCCTCCTTGTATAAATCCTGGTTGCTGTCTCTTTATGAGGAGTTGTGGCCC
GTTGTCAGGCAACGTGGCGTGGTGTGCACTGTGTTTGCTGACGCAACCCCCACTGGTTGGGGCATTGCCA
CCACCTGTCAGCTCCTTTCCGGGACTTTCGCTTTCCCCCTCCCTATTGCCACGGCGGAACTCATCGCCGC
CTGCCTTGCCCGCTGCTGGACAGGGGCTCGGCTGTTGGGCACTGACAATTCCGTGGTGTTGTCGGGGAAG
CTGACGTCCTTTCCATGGCTGCTCGCCTGTGTTGCCACCTGGATTCTGCGCGGGACGTCCTTCTGCTACG
TCCCTTCGGCCCTCAATCCAGCGGACCTTCCTTCCCGCGGCCTGCTGCCGGCTCTGCGGCCTCTTCCGCG
TCTTCGCCTTCGCCCTCAGACGAGTCGGATCTCCCTTTGGGCCGCCTCCCCGCCTGGAATTAATTCTGCA
GTCGAGACCTAGAAAAACATGGAGCAATCACAAGTAGCAATACAGCAGCTACCAATGCTGATTGTGCCTG
GCTAGAAGCACAAGAGGAGGAGGAGGTGGGTTTTCCAGTCACACCTCAGGTACCTTTAAGACCAATGACT
TACAAGGCAGCTGTAGATCTTAGCCACTTTTTAAAAGAAAAGAGGGGACTGGAAGGGCTAATTCACTCCC
AACGAAGACAAGATATCCTTGATCTGTGGATCTACCACACACAAGGCTACTTCCCTGATTAGCAGAACTA
CACACCAGGGCCAGGGGTCAGATATCCACTGACCTTTGGATGGTGCTACAAGCTAGTACCAGTTGAGCCA
GATAAGGTAGAAGAGGCCAATAAAGGAGAGAACACCAGCTTGTTACACCCTGTGAGCCTGCATGGGATGG
ATGACCCGGAGAGAGAAGTGTTAGAGTGGAGGTTTGACAGCCGCCTAGCATTTCATCACGTGGCCCGAGA
GCTGCATCCGGAGTACTTCAAGAACTGCTGATATCGAGCTTGCTACAAGGGACTTTCCGCTGGGGACTTT
CCAGGGAGGCGTGGCCTGGGCGGGACTGGGGAGTGGCGAGCCCTCAGATCCTGCATATAAGCAGCTGCTT
TTTGCCTGTACTGGGTCTCTCTGGTTAGACCAGATCTGAGCCTGGGAGCTCTCTGGCTAACTAGGGAACC
CACTGCTTAAGCCTCAATAAAGCTTGCCTTGAGTGCTTCAAGTAGTGTGTGCCCGTCTGTTGTGTGACTC
TGGTAACTAGAGATCCCTCAGACCCTTTTAGTCAGTGTGGAAAATCTCTAGCAGTGGCGCCCGAACAGGG
ACTTGAAAGCGAAAGGGAAACCAGAGGAGCTCTCTCGACGCAGGACTCGGCTTGCTGAAGCGCGCACGGC
AAGAGGCGAGGGGCGGCGACTGGTGAGTACGCCAAAAATTTTGACTAGCGGAGGCTAGAAGGAGAGAGAT
GGGTGCGAGAGCGTCAGTATTAAGCGGGGGAGAATTAGATCGCGATGGGAAAAAATTCGGTTAAGGCCAG
GGGGAAAGAAAAAATATAAATTAAAACATATAGTATGGGCAAGCAGGGAGCTAGAACGATTCGCAGTTAA
TCCTGGCCTGTTAGAAACATCAGAAGGCTGTAGACAAATACTGGGACAGCTACAACCATCCCTTCAGACA
GGATCAGAAGAACTTAGATCATTATATAATACAGTAGCAACCCTCTATTGTGTGCATCAAAGGATAGAGA
TAAAAGACACCAAGGAAGCTTTAGACAAGATAGAGGAAGAGCAAAACAAAAGTAAGACCACCGCACAGCA
AGCGGCCGGCCGCTGATCTTCAGACCTGGAGGAGGAGATATGAGGGACAATTGGAGAAGTGAATTATATA
AATATAAAGTAGTAAAAATTGAACCATTAGGAGTAGCACCCACCAAGGCAAAGAGAAGAGTGGTGCAGAG
AGAAAAAAGAGCAGTGGGAATAGGAGCTTTGTTCCTTGGGTTCTTGGGAGCAGCAGGAAGCACTATGGGC
GCAGCGTCAATGACGCTGACGGTACAGGCCAGACAATTATTGTCTGGTATAGTGCAGCAGCAGAACAATT
TGCTGAGGGCTATTGAGGCGCAACAGCATCTGTTGCAACTCACAGTCTGGGGCATCAAGCAGCTCCAGGC
AAGAATCCTGGCTGTGGAAAGATACCTAAAGGATCAACAGCTCCTGGGGATTTGGGGTTGCTCTGGAAAA
CTCATTTGCACCACTGCTGTGCCTTGGAATGCTAGTTGGAGTAATAAATCTCTGGAACAGATTTGGAATC
ACACGACCTGGATGGAGTGGGACAGAGAAATTAACAATTACACAAGCTTAATACACTCCTTAATTGAAGA
ATCGCAAAACCAGCAAGAAAAGAATGAACAAGAATTATTGGAATTAGATAAATGGGCAAGTTTGTGGAAT
TGGTTTAACATAACAAATTGGCTGTGGTATATAAAATTATTCATAATGATAGTAGGAGGCTTGGTAGGTT
TAAGAATAGTTTTTGCTGTACTTTCTATAGTGAATAGAGTTAGGCAGGGATATTCACCATTATCGTTTCA
GACCCACCTCCCAACCCCGAGGGGACCCGACAGGCCCGAAGGAATAGAAGAAGAAGGTGGAGAGAGAGAC
AGAGACAGATCCATTCGATTAGTGAACGGATCTCGACGGTATCGCCTTTAAAAGAAAAGGGGGGATTGGG
GGGTACAGTGCAGGGGAAAGAATAGTAGACATAATAGCAACAGACATACAAACTAAAGAATTACAAAAAC
AAATTACAAAAATTCAAAATTTTCGGGTTTATTACAGGGACAGCAGAGATCCAGTTTATCGATAAGCTTG
GGAGTTCCGCGTTACATAACTTACGGTAAATGGCCCGCCTGGCTGACCGCCCAACGACCCCCGCCCATTG
ACGTCAATAATGACGTATGTTCCCATAGTAACGCCAATAGGGACTTTCCATTGACGTCAATGGGTGGAGT
ATTTACGGTAAACTGCCCACTTGGCAGTACATCAAGTGTATCATATGCCAAGTACGCCCCCTATTGACGT
CAATGACGGTAAATGGCCCGCCTGGCATTATGCCCAGTACATGACCTTATGGGACTTTCCTACTTGGCAG
TACATCTACGTATTAGTCATCGCTATTACCATG
Features (pLannotate 1.2.2; 16 found; start..end, strand, type, name):
      1..204     +  promoter       CMV promoter: human cytomegalovirus (CMV) immediate early promoter
    227..254     +  misc_feature   MCS (fragment): multiple cloning site
    262..2601    +  CDS            PFKL: PFKAL_HUMAN - Experimental evidence at protein level: Swiss-Prot protein existence level 1. Catalyzes the phosphorylation of D-fructose 6-phosphate to fructose 1,6-bisphosphate by ATP, the first committing step of glycolysis (PubMed:22923583). Negatively regulates the phagocyte oxidative burst in response to bacterial infection by controlling cellular NADPH biosynthesis and NADPH oxidase-derived reactive oxygen species. Upon macrophage activation, drives the metabolic switch toward glycolysis, thus preventing glucose turnover that produces NADPH via pentose phosphate pathway (By similarity). F
   2603..2639    +  misc_feature   MCS (fragment): multiple cloning site
   2653..3372    +  CDS            mEGFP: enhanced GFP with monomerizing A206K mutation (Zacharias et al., 2002) mammalian codon-optimized
   3501..3963    +  misc_feature   IRES: internal ribosome entry site (IRES) of the encephalomyocarditis virus (EMCV)
   3982..4771    +  CDS            NeoR/KanR (fragment): aminoglycoside phosphotransferase from Tn5; aph(3')-II (or nptII); confers resistance to neomycin, kanamycin, and G418 (Geneticin®)
   4785..5373    +  misc_feature   WPRE: woodchuck hepatitis virus posttranscriptional regulatory element
   5390..5908    +  CDS            nef (fragment): NEF_HV1BR - Experimental evidence at protein level: Swiss-Prot protein existence level 1. Extracellular Nef protein targets CD4(+) T-lymphocytes for apoptosis by interacting with CXCR4 surface receptors (PubMed:14990729). From Human immunodeficiency virus type 1 group M subtype B (isolate BRU/LAI) (HIV-1).
   5956..6213    +  LTR            5' LTR (truncated): truncated 5' long terminal repeat (LTR) from HIV-1
   6260..6385    +  misc_feature   HIV-1 Ψ: packaging signal of human immunodeficiency virus type 1
   6369..6707    +  CDS            HIV-1 gag (fragment): gag protein from human immunodeficiency virus 1; gag
   6882..7115    +  misc_feature   RRE: The Rev response element (RRE) of HIV-1 allows for Rev-dependent mRNA export from the nucleus to the cytoplasm.
   7492..7592    +  CDS            Rev (fragment): human immunodeficiency virus 1 (HIV-1) Rev protein; rev; enhances nuclear export of unspliced and incompletely spliced viral mRNAs
   7607..7722    +  misc_feature   cPPT/CTS: central polypurine tract and central termination sequence of HIV-1 (lacking the first T)
   7780..8083    +  enhancer       CMV enhancer: human cytomegalovirus immediate early enhancer
