[The description below was written by a language model from this plasmid's Addgene catalogue record and pLannotate feature annotations shown in this document.]
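Description:
pLVX neo PFKL-GFP is an HIV-1-based lentiviral vector for mammalian expression, built on the Clontech pLVX neo backbone, that expresses the human liver isoform of phosphofructokinase (PFKL) fused at its C terminus to GFP. The PFKL coding sequence, derived from an ORFeome entry clone, was inserted between XhoI and EcoRI sites downstream of the CMV enhancer/promoter. The annotation identifies the fluorescent partner as mEGFP, the enhanced GFP carrying the monomerizing A206K change, which reduces tag-driven self-association. This matters for an enzyme that itself assembles into oligomers. Downstream of the fusion, an EMCV IRES drives translation of a neomycin phosphotransferase gene from the same transcript, so G418-resistant transduced or transfected cells should also express the fusion. A WPRE follows to enhance transcript stability and expression.

The annotated lentiviral elements include a truncated LTR, the Ψ packaging signal with a partial gag sequence, the RRE for Rev-dependent export of the genomic RNA, and the cPPT/CTS, which aids nuclear import of the reverse-transcribed genome. A nef-derived fragment lies after the WPRE, in the region where a 3′ LTR would be expected. Virus production requires packaging and envelope functions supplied in trans.

The sequenced record of about 8.1 kb is shorter than the stated backbone plus insert. Its feature table shows only one LTR and no bacterial origin or ampicillin resistance gene, so it appears to cover only part of the plasmid. The catalogue entry lists ampicillin selection in bacteria. The vector is suited to stable expression and live imaging of PFKL localization and abundance, and it was deposited in connection with work on the regulation of glycolysis by cytoskeletal architecture.
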