Addgene plasmid #138289: pLVX neo PFKL-GFP
Purpose: Mammalian Expression, Lentiviral. Expression of human phosphofructokinase, liver isoform PFKL-GFP fusion protein
Depositing lab: Gaudenz Danuser. Depositing organization: University of Texas Southwestern Medical Center. Publication: Mechanical regulation of glycolysis via cytoskeleton architecture. Park JS, Burckhardt CJ, Lazcano R, Solis LM, Isogai T, Li L, Chen CS, Gao B, Minna JD, Bachoo R, DeBerardinis RJ, Danuser G. Nature. 2020 Feb 12. pii: 10.1038/s41586-020-1998-1. doi: 10.1038/s41586-020-1998-1. PubMed 32051585.
Backbone
  Vector backbone: pLVX neo
  Backbone manufacturer: Clontech
  Backbone size w/o insert (bp): 8140
  Vector type: Mammalian Expression, Lentiviral
  Selectable markers: Neomycin (select with G418)
Growth in bacteria
  Bacterial resistance: Ampicillin, 100 μg/mL
  Growth temperature: 37°C
  Growth strain: NEB Stable
  Copy number: Unknown
Gene/Insert
  Gene/Insert name: PFKL (alt name: ATP-dependent 6-phosphofructokinase, liver type)
  Species: H. sapiens (human)
  Insert size (bp): 2343
  Entrez Gene: PFKL (a.k.a. ATP-PFK, PFK-B, PFK-L)
  Promoter: CMV
  Tag / fusion protein: GFP (C terminal on insert)
  Cloning method: Restriction Enzyme; 5′ cloning site XhoI (not destroyed); 3′ cloning site EcoRI (not destroyed)
  Sequencing primers: 5′ CMV forward: CGCAAATGGGCGGTAGGCGTG; 3′ IRES-R: CCTCACATTGCCAAAAGACG
Resource information
  A portion of this plasmid was derived from a plasmid made by: Thermo Ultimate lite Orfeome library: IOH6888; pENTR(tm)221
Terms and licenses: Academic/Nonprofit Terms; Industry Terms: Not Available to Industry
How to cite: pLVX neo PFKL-GFP was a gift from Gaudenz Danuser (Addgene plasmid # 138289 ; http://n2t.net/addgene:138289 ; RRID:Addgene_138289)
